>Addgene plasmid #183316 | CROP_C9_Puro_PIK3CD | addgene full sequence | sequence record 362659 | Addgene NGS Result
TATGACCATGATTACGCCAAGCGCGCAATTAACCCTCACTAAAGGGAACAAAAGCTGGAGCTGCAAGCTT
AATGTAGTCTTATGCAATACTCTTGTAGTCTTGCAACATGGTAACGATGAGTTAGCAACATGCCTTACAA
GGAGAGAAAAAGCACCGTGCATGCCGATTGGTGGAAGTAAGGTGGTACGATCGTGCCTTATTAGGAAGGC
AACAGACGGGTCTGACATGGATTGGACGAACCACTGAATTGCCGCATTGCAGAGATATTGTATTTAAGTG
CCTAGCTCGATACATAAACGGGTCTCTCTGGTTAGACCAGATCTGAGCCTGGGAGCTCTCTGGCTAACTA
GGGAACCCACTGCTTAAGCCTCAATAAAGCTTGCCTTGAGTGCTTCAAGTAGTGTGTGCCCGTCTGTTGT
GTGACTCTGGTAACTAGAGATCCCTCAGACCCTTTTAGTCAGTGTGGAAAATCTCTAGCAGTGGCGCCCG
AACAGGGACTTGAAAGCGAAAGGGAAACCAGAGGAGCTCTCTCGACGCAGGACTCGGCTTGCTGAAGCGC
GCACGGCAAGAGGCGAGGGGCGGCGACTGGTGAGTACGCCAAAAATTTTGACTAGCGGAGGCTAGAAGGA
GAGAGATGGGTGCGAGAGCGTCAGTATTAAGCGGGGGAGAATTAGATCGCGATGGGAAAAAATTCGGTTA
AGGCCAGGGGGAAAGAAAAAATATAAATTAAAACATATAGTATGGGCAAGCAGGGAGCTAGAACGATTCG
CAGTTAATCCTGGCCTGTTAGAAACATCAGAAGGCTGTAGACAAATACTGGGACAGCTACAACCATCCCT
TCAGACAGGATCAGAAGAACTTAGATCATTATATAATACAGTAGCAACCCTCTATTGTGTGCATCAAAGG
ATAGAGATAAAAGACACCAAGGAAGCTTTAGACAAGATAGAGGAAGAGCAAAACAAAAGTAAGACCACCG
CACAGCAAGCGGCCGCTGATCTTCAGACCTGGAGGAGGAGATATGAGGGACAATTGGAGAAGTGAATTAT
ATAAATATAAAGTAGTAAAAATTGAACCATTAGGAGTAGCACCCACCAAGGCAAAGAGAAGAGTGGTGCA
GAGAGAAAAAAGAGCAGTGGGAATAGGAGCTTTGTTCCTTGGGTTCTTGGGAGCAGCAGGAAGCACTATG
GGCGCAGCGTCAATGACGCTGACGGTACAGGCCAGACAATTATTGTCTGGTATAGTGCAGCAGCAGAACA
ATTTGCTGAGGGCTATTGAGGCGCAACAGCATCTGTTGCAACTCACAGTCTGGGGCATCAAGCAGCTCCA
GGCAAGAATCCTGGCTGTGGAAAGATACCTAAAGGATCAACAGCTCCTGGGGATTTGGGGTTGCTCTGGA
AAACTCATTTGCACCACTGCTGTGCCTTGGAATGCTAGTTGGAGTAATAAATCTCTGGAACAGATTTGGA
ATCACACGACCTGGATGGAGTGGGACAGAGAAATTAACAATTACACAAGCTTAATACACTCCTTAATTGA
AGAATCGCAAAACCAGCAAGAAAAGAATGAACAAGAATTATTGGAATTAGATAAATGGGCAAGTTTGTGG
AATTGGTTTAACATAACAAATTGGCTGTGGTATATAAAATTATTCATAATGATAGTAGGAGGCTTGGTAG
GTTTAAGAATAGTTTTTGCTGTACTTTCTATAGTGAATAGAGTTAGGCAGGGATATTCACCATTATCGTT
TCAGAATCTTGAGACAAATGGCAGTATTCATCCACAATTTTAAAAGAAAAGGGGGGATTGGGGGGTACAG
TGCAGGGGAAAGAATAGTAGACATAATAGCAACAGACATACAAACTAAAGAATTACAAAAACAAATTACA
AAAATTCAAAATTTTCGGGTTTATTACAGGGACAGCAGAGATCCACTTTGGCGCCGGCTCGAGGGGGCCC
GGGTGCAAAGATGGATAAAGTTTTAAACAGAGAGGAATCTTTGCAGCTAATGGACCTTCTAGGTCTTGAA
AGGAGTGGGAATTGGCTCCGTAGGTCTTGAAAGGAGTGGGAATTGGCTCCGGTGCCCGTCAGTGGGCAGA
GCGCACATCGCCCACAGTCCCCGAGAAGTTGGGGGGAGGGGTCGGCAATTGATCCGGTGCCTAGAGAAGG
TGGCGCGGGGTAAACTGGGAAAGTGATGTCGTGTACTGGCTCCGCCTTTTTCCCGAGGGTGGGGGAGAAC
CGTATATAAGTGCAGTAGTCGCCGTGAACGTTCTTTTTCGCAACGGGTTTGCCGCCAGAACACAGGACCG
GTTCTAGAGCGCTGCCACCATGGACAAGAAGTACAGCATCGGCCTGGACATCGGCACCAACTCTGTGGGC
TGGGCCGTGATCACCGACGAGTACAAGGTGCCCAGCAAGAAATTCAAGGTGCTGGGCAACACCGACCGGC
ACAGCATCAAGAAGAACCTGATCGGAGCCCTGCTGTTCGACAGCGGCGAAACAGCCGAGGCCACCCGGCT
GAAGAGAACCGCCAGAAGAAGATACACCAGACGGAAGAACCGGATCTGCTATCTGCAAGAGATCTTCAGC
AACGAGATGGCCAAGGTGGACGACAGCTTCTTCCACAGACTGGAAGAGTCCTTCCTGGTGGAAGAGGATA
AGAAGCACGAGCGGCACCCCATCTTCGGCAACATCGTGGACGAGGTGGCCTACCACGAGAAGTACCCCAC
CATCTACCACCTGAGAAAGAAACTGGTGGACAGCACCGACAAGGCCGACCTGCGGCTGATCTATCTGGCC
CTGGCCCACATGATCAAGTTCCGGGGCCACTTCCTGATCGAGGGCGACCTGAACCCCGACAACAGCGACG
TGGACAAGCTGTTCATCCAGCTGGTGCAGACCTACAACCAGCTGTTCGAGGAAAACCCCATCAACGCCAG
CGGCGTGGACGCCAAGGCCATCCTGTCTGCCAGACTGAGCAAGAGCAGACGGCTGGAAAATCTGATCGCC
CAGCTGCCCGGCGAGAAGAAGAATGGCCTGTTCGGAAACCTGATTGCCCTGAGCCTGGGCCTGACCCCCA
ACTTCAAGAGCAACTTCGACCTGGCCGAGGATGCCAAACTGCAGCTGAGCAAGGACACCTACGACGACGA
CCTGGACAACCTGCTGGCCCAGATCGGCGACCAGTACGCCGACCTGTTTCTGGCCGCCAAGAACCTGTCC
GACGCCATCCTGCTGAGCGACATCCTGAGAGTGAACACCGAGATCACCAAGGCCCCCCTGAGCGCCTCTA
TGATCAAGAGATACGACGAGCACCACCAGGACCTGACCCTGCTGAAAGCTCTCGTGCGGCAGCAGCTGCC
TGAGAAGTACAAAGAGATTTTCTTCGACCAGAGCAAGAACGGCTACGCCGGCTACATTGACGGCGGAGCC
AGCCAGGAAGAGTTCTACAAGTTCATCAAGCCCATCCTGGAAAAGATGGACGGCACCGAGGAACTGCTCG
TGAAGCTGAACAGAGAGGACCTGCTGCGGAAGCAGCGGACCTTCGACAACGGCAGCATCCCCCACCAGAT
CCACCTGGGAGAGCTGCACGCCATTCTGCGGCGGCAGGAAGATTTTTACCCATTCCTGAAGGACAACCGG
GAAAAGATCGAGAAGATCCTGACCTTCCGCATCCCCTACTACGTGGGCCCTCTGGCCAGGGGAAACAGCA
GATTCGCCTGGATGACCAGAAAGAGCGAGGAAACCATCACCCCCTGGAACTTCGAGGAAGTGGTGGACAA
GGGCGCTTCCGCCCAGAGCTTCATCGAGCGGATGACCAACTTCGATAAGAACCTGCCCAACGAGAAGGTG
CTGCCCAAGCACAGCCTGCTGTACGAGTACTTCACCGTGTATAACGAGCTGACCAAAGTGAAATACGTGA
CCGAGGGAATGAGAAAGCCCGCCTTCCTGAGCGGCGAGCAGAAAAAGGCCATCGTGGACCTGCTGTTCAA
GACCAACCGGAAAGTGACCGTGAAGCAGCTGAAAGAGGACTACTTCAAGAAAATCGAGTGCTTCGACTCC
GTGGAAATCTCCGGCGTGGAAGATCGGTTCAACGCCTCCCTGGGCACATACCACGATCTGCTGAAAATTA
TCAAGGACAAGGACTTCCTGGACAATGAGGAAAACGAGGACATTCTGGAAGATATCGTGCTGACCCTGAC
ACTGTTTGAGGACAGAGAGATGATCGAGGAACGGCTGAAAACCTATGCCCACCTGTTCGACGACAAAGTG
ATGAAGCAGCTGAAGCGGCGGAGATACACCGGCTGGGGCAGGCTGAGCCGGAAGCTGATCAACGGCATCC
GGGACAAGCAGTCCGGCAAGACAATCCTGGATTTCCTGAAGTCCGACGGCTTCGCCAACAGAAACTTCAT
GCAGCTGATCCACGACGACAGCCTGACCTTTAAAGAGGACATCCAGAAAGCCCAGGTGTCCGGCCAGGGC
GATAGCCTGCACGAGCACATTGCCAATCTGGCCGGCAGCCCCGCCATTAAGAAGGGCATCCTGCAGACAG
TGAAGGTGGTGGACGAGCTCGTGAAAGTGATGGGCCGGCACAAGCCCGAGAACATCGTGATCGAAATGGC
CAGAGAGAACCAGACCACCCAGAAGGGACAGAAGAACAGCCGCGAGAGAATGAAGCGGATCGAAGAGGGC
ATCAAAGAGCTGGGCAGCCAGATCCTGAAAGAACACCCCGTGGAAAACACCCAGCTGCAGAACGAGAAGC
TGTACCTGTACTACCTGCAGAATGGGCGGGATATGTACGTGGACCAGGAACTGGACATCAACCGGCTGTC
CGACTACGATGTGGACCATATCGTGCCTCAGAGCTTTCTGAAGGACGACTCCATCGACAACAAGGTGCTG
ACCAGAAGCGACAAGAACCGGGGCAAGAGCGACAACGTGCCCTCCGAAGAGGTCGTGAAGAAGATGAAGA
ACTACTGGCGGCAGCTGCTGAACGCCAAGCTGATTACCCAGAGAAAGTTCGACAATCTGACCAAGGCCGA
GAGAGGCGGCCTGAGCGAACTGGATAAGGCCGGCTTCATCAAGAGACAGCTGGTGGAAACCCGGCAGATC
ACAAAGCACGTGGCACAGATCCTGGACTCCCGGATGAACACTAAGTACGACGAGAATGACAAGCTGATCC
GGGAAGTGAAAGTGATCACCCTGAAGTCCAAGCTGGTGTCCGATTTCCGGAAGGATTTCCAGTTTTACAA
AGTGCGCGAGATCAACAACTACCACCACGCCCACGACGCCTACCTGAACGCCGTCGTGGGAACCGCCCTG
ATCAAAAAGTACCCTAAGCTGGAAAGCGAGTTCGTGTACGGCGACTACAAGGTGTACGACGTGCGGAAGA
TGATCGCCAAGAGCGAGCAGGAAATCGGCAAGGCTACCGCCAAGTACTTCTTCTACAGCAACATCATGAA
CTTTTTCAAGACCGAGATTACCCTGGCCAACGGCGAGATCCGGAAGCGGCCTCTGATCGAGACAAACGGC
GAAACCGGGGAGATCGTGTGGGATAAGGGCCGGGATTTTGCCACCGTGCGGAAAGTGCTGAGCATGCCCC
AAGTGAATATCGTGAAAAAGACCGAGGTGCAGACAGGCGGCTTCAGCAAAGAGTCTATCCTGCCCAAGAG
GAACAGCGATAAGCTGATCGCCAGAAAGAAGGACTGGGACCCTAAGAAGTACGGCGGCTTCGACAGCCCC
ACCGTGGCCTATTCTGTGCTGGTGGTGGCCAAAGTGGAAAAGGGCAAGTCCAAGAAACTGAAGAGTGTGA
AAGAGCTGCTGGGGATCACCATCATGGAAAGAAGCAGCTTCGAGAAGAATCCCATCGACTTTCTGGAAGC
CAAGGGCTACAAAGAAGTGAAAAAGGACCTGATCATCAAGCTGCCTAAGTACTCCCTGTTCGAGCTGGAA
AACGGCCGGAAGAGAATGCTGGCCTCTGCCGGCGAACTGCAGAAGGGAAACGAACTGGCCCTGCCCTCCA
AATATGTGAACTTCCTGTACCTGGCCAGCCACTATGAGAAGCTGAAGGGCTCCCCCGAGGATAATGAGCA
GAAACAGCTGTTTGTGGAACAGCACAAGCACTACCTGGACGAGATCATCGAGCAGATCAGCGAGTTCTCC
AAGAGAGTGATCCTGGCCGACGCTAATCTGGACAAAGTGCTGTCCGCCTACAACAAGCACCGGGATAAGC
CCATCAGAGAGCAGGCCGAGAATATCATCCACCTGTTTACCCTGACCAATCTGGGAGCCCCTGCCGCCTT
CAAGTACTTTGACACCACCATCGACCGGAAGAGGTACACCAGCACCAAAGAGGTGCTGGACGCCACCCTG
ATCCACCAGAGCATCACCGGCCTGTACGAGACACGGATCGACCTGTCTCAGCTGGGAGGCGACAAGCGAC
CTGCCGCCACAAAGAAGGCTGGACAGGCTAAGAAGAAGAAAGATTACAAAGACGATGACGATAAGGGATC
CGGCGCAACAAACTTCTCTCTGCTGAAACAAGCCGGAGATGTCGAAGAGAATCCTGGACCGATGACCGAG
TACAAGCCCACGGTGCGCCTCGCCACCCGCGACGACGTCCCCAGGGCCGTACGCACCCTCGCCGCCGCGT
TCGCCGACTACCCCGCCACGCGCCACACCGTCGATCCGGACCGCCACATCGAGCGGGTCACCGAGCTGCA
AGAACTCTTCCTCACGCGCGTCGGGCTCGACATCGGCAAGGTGTGGGTCGCGGACGACGGCGCCGCCGTG
GCGGTCTGGACCACGCCGGAGAGCGTCGAAGCGGGGGCGGTGTTCGCCGAGATCGGCCCGCGCATGGCCG
AGTTGAGCGGTTCCCGGCTGGCCGCGCAGCAACAGATGGAAGGCCTCCTGGCGCCGCACCGGCCCAAGGA
GCCCGCGTGGTTCCTGGCCACCGTCGGAGTCTCGCCCGACCACCAGGGCAAGGGTCTGGGCAGCGCCGTC
GTGCTCCCCGGAGTGGAGGCGGCCGAGCGCGCCGGGGTGCCCGCCTTCCTGGAGACCTCCGCGCCCCGCA
ACCTCCCCTTCTACGAGCGGCTCGGCTTCACCGTCACCGCCGACGTCGAGGTGCCCGAAGGACCGCGCAC
CTGGTGCATGACCCGCAAGCCCGGTGCCTGAACGCGTTAAGTCGACAATCAACCTCTGGATTACAAAATT
TGTGAAAGATTGACTGGTATTCTTAACTATGTTGCTCCTTTTACGCTATGTGGATACGCTGCTTTAATGC
CTTTGTATCATGCTATTGCTTCCCGTATGGCTTTCATTTTCTCCTCCTTGTATAAATCCTGGTTGCTGTC
TCTTTATGAGGAGTTGTGGCCCGTTGTCAGGCAACGTGGCGTGGTGTGCACTGTGTTTGCTGACGCAACC
CCCACTGGTTGGGGCATTGCCACCACCTGTCAGCTCCTTTCCGGGACTTTCGCTTTCCCCCTCCCTATTG
CCACGGCGGAACTCATCGCCGCCTGCCTTGCCCGCTGCTGGACAGGGGCTCGGCTGTTGGGCACTGACAA
TTCCGTGGTGTTGTCGGGGAAATCATCGTCCTTTCCTTGGCTGCTCGCCTGTGTTGCCACCTGGATTCTG
CGCGGGACGTCCTTCTGCTACGTCCCTTCGGCCCTCAATCCAGCGGACCTTCCTTCCCGCGGCCTGCTGC
CGGCTCTGCGGCCTCTTCCGCGTCTTCGCCTTCGCCCTCAGACGAGTCGGATCTCCCTTTGGGCCGCCTC
CCCGCGTCGACTTTAAGACCAATGACTTACAAGGCAGCTGTAGATCTTAGCCACTTTTTAAAAGAAAAGG
GGGGACTGGAAGGGCTAATTCACTCCCAACGAAGACAAGATTTCACCATTATCGTTTCAGACCCACCTCC
CAACCCCGAGGGGACCCAGAGAGGGCCTATTTCCCATGATTCCTTCATATTTGCATATACGATACAAGGC
TGTTAGAGAGATAATTAGAATTAATTTGACTGTAAACACAAAGATATTAGTACAAAATACGTGACGTAGA
AAGTAATAATTTCTTGGGTAGTTTGCAGTTTTAAAATTATGTTTTAAAATGGACTATCATATGCTTACCG
TAACTTGAAAGTATTTCGATTTCTTGGCTTTATATATCTTGTGGAAAGGACGAAACACCGACAAGGAGTC
AAACTCGTGGGTTTTAGAGCTAGAAATAGCAAGTTAAAATAAGGCTAGTCCGTTATCAACTTGAAAAAGT
GGCACCGAGTCGGTGCTTTTTTAAGCTTGGCGTAACTAGATCTTGAGACACTGCTTTTTGCTTGTACTGG
GTCTCTCTGGTTAGACCAGATCTGAGCCTGGGAGCTCTCTGGCTAACTAGGGAACCCACTGCTTAAGCCT
CAATAAAGCTTGCCTTGAGTGCTTCAAGTAGTGTGTGCCCGTCTGTTGTGTGACTCTGGTAACTAGAGAT
CCCTCAGACCCTTTTAGTCAGTGTGGAAAATCTCTAGCAGTACGTATAGTAGTTCATGTCATCTTATTAT
TCAGTATTTATAACTTGCAAAGAAATGAATATCAGAGAGTGAGAGGAACTTGTTTATTGCAGCTTATAAT
GGTTACAAATAAAGCAATAGCATCACAAATTTCACAAATAAAGCATTTTTTTCACTGCATTCTAGTTGTG
GTTTGTCCAAACTCATCAATGTATCTTATCATGTCTGGCTCTAGCTATCCCGCCCCTAACTCCGCCCATC
CCGCCCCTAACTCCGCCCAGTTCCGCCCATTCTCCGCCCCATGGCTGACTAATTTTTTTTATTTATGCAG
AGGCCGAGGCCGCCTCGGCCTCTGAGCTATTCCAGAAGTAGTGAGGAGGCTTTTTTGGAGGCCTAGGGAC
GTACCCAATTCGCCCTATAGTGAGTCGTATTACGCGCGCTCACTGGCCGTCGTTTTACAACGTCGTGACT
GGGAAAACCCTGGCGTTACCCAACTTAATCGCCTTGCAGCACATCCCCCTTTCGCCAGCTGGCGTAATAG
CGAAGAGGCCCGCACCGATCGCCCTTCCCAACAGTTGCGCAGCCTGAATGGCGAATGGG
[124 nt withheld, positions 9090-9213]
C
[91 nt withheld, positions 9215-9305]
A
[49 nt withheld, positions 9307-9355]
CCTTTGACGTTGGAGTCCACGTTCTTT
[37 nt withheld, positions 9383-9419]
ACCCTATCTCGGTCTATTCTTTTGATTTATAAGGGATTTTGCCGATTTCGGCCTATTGGTTAAAAAATGA
GCTGATTTAACAAAAATTTAACGCGAATTTTAACAAAATATTAACGCTTACAATTTAGGTGGCACTTTTC
GGGGAAATGTGCGCGGAACCCCTATTTGTTTATTTTTCTAAATACATTCAAATATGTATCCGCTCATGAG
ACAATAACCCTGATAAATGCTTCAATAATATTGAAAAAGGAAGAGTATGAGTATTCAACATTTCCGTGTC
GCCCTTATTCCCTTTTTTGCGGCATTTTGCCTTCCTGTTTTTGCTCACCCAGAAACGCTGGTGAAAGTAA
AAGATGCTGAAGATCAGTTGGGTGCACGAGTGGGTTACATCGAACTGGATCTCAACAGCGGTAAGATCCT
TGAGAGTTTTCGCCCCGAAGAACGTTTTCCAATGATGAGCACTTTTAAAGTTCTGCTATGTGGCGCGGTA
TTATCCCGTATTGACGCCGGGCAAGAGCAACTCGGTCGCCGCATACACTATTCTCAGAATGACTTGGTTG
AGTACTCACCAGTCACAGAAAAGCATCTTACGGATGGCATGACAGTAAGAGAATTATGCAGTGCTGCCAT
AACCATGAGTGATAACACTGCGGCCAACTTACTTCTGACAACGATCGGAGGACCGAAGGAGCTAACCGCT
TTTTTGCACAACATGGGGGATCATGTAACTCGCCTTGATCGTTGGGAACCGGAGCTGAATGAAGCCATAC
CAAACGACGAGCGTGACACCACGATGCCTGTAGCAATGGCAACAACGTTGCGCAAACTATTAACTGGCGA
ACTACTTACTCTAGCTTCCCGGCAACAATTAATAGACTGGATGGAGGCGGATAAAGTTGCAGGACCACTT
CTGCGCTCGGCCCTTCCGGCTGGCTGGTTTATTGCTGATAAATCTGGAGCCGGTGAGCGTGGGTCTCGCG
GTATCATTGCAGCACTGGGGCCAGATGGTAAGCCCTCCCGTATCGTAGTTATCTACACGACGGGGAGTCA
GGCAACTATGGATGAACGAAATAGACAGATCGCTGAGATAGGTGCCTCACTGATTAAGCATTGGTAACTG
TCAGACCAAGTTTACTCATATATACTTTAGATTGATTTAAAACTTCATTTTTAATTTAAAAGGATCTAGG
TGAAGATCCTTTTTGATAATCTCATGACCAAAATCCCTTAACGTGAGTTTTCGTTCCACTGAGCGTCAGA
CCCCGTAGAAAAGATCAAAGGATCTTCTTGAGATCCTTTTTTTCTGCGCGTAATCTGCTGCTTGCAAACA
AAAAAACCACCGCTACCAGCGGTGGTTTGTTTGCCGGATCAAGAGCTACCAACTCTTTTTCCGAAGGTAA
CTGGCTTCAGCAGAGCGCAGATACCAAATACTGTTCTTCTAGTGTAGCCGTAGTTAGGCCACCACTTCAA
GAACTCTGTAGCACCGCCTACATACCTCGCTCTGCTAATCCTGTTACCAGTGGCTGCTGCCAGTGGCGAT
AAGTCGTGTCTTACCGGGTTGGACTCAAGACGATAGTTACCGGATAAGGCGCAGCGGTCGGGCTGAACGG
GGGGTTCGTGCACACAGCCCAGCTTGGAGCGAACGACCTACACCGAACTGAGATACCTACAGCGTGAGCT
ATGAGAAAGCGCCACGCTTCCCGAAGGGAGAAAGGCGGACAGGTATCCGGTAAGCGGCAGGGTCGGAACA
GGAGAGCGCACGAGGGAGCTTCCAGGGGGAAACGCCTGGTATCTTTATAGTCCTGTCGGGTTTCGCCACC
TCTGACTTGAGCGTCGATTTTTGTGATGCTCGTCAGGGGGGCGGAGCCTATGGAAAAACGCCAGCAACGC
GGCCTTTTTACGGTTCCTGGCCTTTTGCTGGCCTTTTGCTCACATGTTCTTTCCTGCGTTATCCCCTGAT
TCTGTGGATAACCGTATTACCGCCTTTGAGTGAGCTGATACCGCTCGCCGCAGCCGAACGACCGAGCGCA
GCGAGTCAGTGAGCGAGGAAGCGGAAGAGCGCCCAATACGCAAACCGCCTCTCCCCGCGCGTTGGCCGAT
TCATTAATGCAGCTGGCACGACAGGTTTCCCGACTGGAAAGCGGGCAGTGAGCGCAACGCAATTAATGTG
AGTTAGCTCACTCATTAGGCACCCCAGGCTTTACACTTTATGCTTCCGGCTCGTATGTTGTGTGGAATTG
TGAGCGGATAACAATTTCACACAGGAAACAGC
Features (pLannotate 1.2.2; 30 found; start..end, strand, type, name):
     27..45      +  promoter       T3 promoter: promoter for bacteriophage T3 RNA polymerase
     73..299     +  promoter       RSV promoter: Rous sarcoma virus enhancer/promoter
    300..480     +  LTR            5' LTR (truncated): truncated 5' long terminal repeat (LTR) from HIV-1
    527..652     +  misc_feature   HIV-1 Ψ: packaging signal of human immunodeficiency virus type 1
    636..999     +  CDS            HIV-1 gag (fragment): gag protein from human immunodeficiency virus 1; gag
   1145..1378    +  misc_feature   RRE: The Rev response element (RRE) of HIV-1 allows for Rev-dependent mRNA export from the nucleus to the cytoplasm.
   1788..1905    +  misc_feature   cPPT/CTS: central polypurine tract and central termination sequence of HIV-1
   1971..2037    +  CDS            small t antigen (fragment): SV40 (simian virus 40) small t antigen
   2051..2068    +  CDS            small t antigen (fragment): SV40 (simian virus 40) small t antigen
   2094..2305    +  promoter       EF-1α core promoter: core promoter for human elongation factor EF-1α
   2330..6433    +  CDS            Cas9: Cas9 (Csn1) endonuclease from the Streptococcus pyogenes Type II CRISPR/Cas system generates RNA-guided double strand breaks in DNA
   6572..7171    +  CDS            PuroR (fragment): puromycin N-acetyltransferase; pac from Streptomyces; confers resistance to puromycin
   7187..7775    +  misc_feature   WPRE: woodchuck hepatitis virus posttranscriptional regulatory element
   7771..7881    +  CDS            nef (fragment): NEF_HV1LA - Experimental evidence at protein level: Swiss-Prot protein existence level 1. Extracellular Nef protein targets CD4(+) T-lymphocytes for apoptosis by interacting with CXCR4 surface receptors. From Human immunodeficiency virus type 1 group M subtype B (isolate Lai) (HIV-1).
   7901..7927    +  CDS            Rev (fragment): human immunodeficiency virus 1 (HIV-1) Rev protein; rev; enhances nuclear export of unspliced and incompletely spliced viral mRNAs
   7931..8171    +  promoter       U6 promoter: RNA polymerase III promoter for human U6 snRNA
   8201..8276    +  misc_RNA       gRNA scaffold: guide RNA scaffold for the Streptococcus pyogenes CRISPR/Cas9 system
   8329..8509    +  LTR            5' LTR (truncated): truncated 5' long terminal repeat (LTR) from HIV-1
   8587..8708    +  polyA_signal   SV40 poly(A) signal: SV40 polyadenylation signal
   8748..8883    +  rep_origin     SV40 ori: SV40 origin of replication
   8904..8922    -  promoter       T7 promoter: promoter for bacteriophage T7 RNA polymerase
   8930..9085    +  CDS            lacZα (fragment): LacZα fragment of β-galactosidase; lacZ fragment
   9090..9518    +  rep_origin     f1 ori (sequence partly withheld): f1 bacteriophage origin of replication; arrow indicates direction of (+) strand synthesis
   9571..9675    +  promoter       AmpR promoter: bla
   9676..10536   +  CDS            AmpR: β-lactamase; bla; confers resistance to ampicillin, carbenicillin, and related antibiotics
  10707..11295   +  rep_origin     ori: high-copy-number ColE1/pMB1/pBR322/pUC origin of replication
  11478..11570   +  CDS            lacI (fragment): lac repressor; lacI; The lac repressor binds to the lac operator to inhibit transcription in E. coli. This inhibition can be relieved by adding lactose or isopropyl-β-D-thiogalactopyranoside (IPTG).
  11583..11604   +  protein_bind   CAP binding site: CAP binding activates transcription in the presence of cAMP. E. coli catabolite activator protein
  11619..11649   +  promoter       lac promoter: promoter for the E. coli lac operon
  11653..11675   +  protein_bind   lac operator (fragment): The lac repressor binds to the lac operator to inhibit transcription in E. coli. This inhibition can be relieved by adding lactose or isopropyl-β-D-thiogalactopyranoside (IPTG). lac repressor encoded by lacI
