[The description below was written by a language model from this plasmid's Addgene catalogue record and pLannotate feature annotations shown in this document.]
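Description:
CROP_C9_Puro_PIK3CD is an all-in-one lentiviral CRISPR knockout plasmid built on a CROPseq backbone, carrying both Streptococcus pyogenes Cas9 and a single guide RNA directed against PIK3CD. It is propagated in E. coli as a high-copy plasmid through a ColE1/pUC-type origin with ampicillin selection (AmpR/β-lactamase). The backbone also holds an f1 origin, an SV40 origin and SV40 poly(A) signal, and remnants of a lac/lacZα cloning region with flanking T3 and T7 promoters.

The lentiviral cassette is a third-generation-style design. An RSV promoter drives a truncated HIV-1 5' LTR, followed by the Ψ packaging signal with a gag fragment, the RRE for Rev-dependent export of the genomic RNA, and the cPPT/CTS. Downstream, an EF-1α core promoter drives the Cas9 coding sequence, followed by a puromycin N-acetyltransferase sequence for selecting transduced mammalian cells. The annotation does not identify the element linking Cas9 to PuroR. A WPRE follows to enhance transcript expression.

The human U6 promoter, the guide and the gRNA scaffold sit after the WPRE, just upstream of the annotated portion of the 3' LTR. This matches the CROPseq arrangement, in which the guide cassette lies within the 3' LTR. There it is copied to the 5' LTR during reverse transcription and is also included in the polyadenylated Pol II transcript, which lets guide identity be read from mRNA.

The guide was inserted by Gibson cloning. The associated work concerns screening of cancer vulnerabilities in engineered ex vivo cultures, which fits use for PIK3CD knockout individually or within a guide set.
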