Addgene plasmid #183316: CROP_C9_Puro_PIK3CD
Purpose: All-in-One CRISPRko system with a guide RNA that targets PIK3CD gene
Depositing lab: Prashant Mali. Depositing organization: University of California, San Diego (UCSD). Publication: Integrated genome and tissue engineering enables screening of cancer vulnerabilities in physiologically relevant perfusable ex vivo cultures. Hu M, Lei XY, Larson JD, McAlonis M, Ford K, McDonald D, Mach K, Rusert JM, Wechsler-Reya RJ, Mali P. Biomaterials. 2022 Jan;280:121276. doi: 10.1016/j.biomaterials.2021.121276. Epub 2021 Dec 2. PubMed 34890975.
Backbone
  Vector backbone: CROPseq
  Vector type: Lentiviral
Growth in bacteria
  Bacterial resistance: Ampicillin, 100 μg/mL
  Growth temperature: 37°C
  Growth strain: NEB Stable
  Copy number: High Copy
Gene/Insert
  Gene/Insert name: PIK3CD
  gRNA/shRNA sequence: ACAAGGAGTCAAACTCGTGG
  Species: Synthetic
  Cloning method: Gibson Cloning
Terms and licenses: Academic/Nonprofit Terms; Industry Terms: Not Available to Industry
How to cite: CROP_C9_Puro_PIK3CD was a gift from Prashant Mali (Addgene plasmid # 183316 ; http://n2t.net/addgene:183316 ; RRID:Addgene_183316)
